>Addgene plasmid #12539 | pIS0 - miR-196a-as | addgene partial sequence | sequence record 18913 | EBVrev
NNNNNNGCTCNAGCGGCCGGCCGCCCCGACTCTAGAACGCTAGCTAGGTAGTTTCATGTTGTTGGGGAGC
TCCTAGAATTACACGGCGATCTTTCCGCCCTTCTTGGCCTTTATGAGGATCTCTCTGATTTTTCTTGCGT
CGAGTTTTCCGGTAAGACCTTTCGGTACTTCGTCCACAAACACAACTCCTCCGCGCAACTTTTTCGCGGT
TGTTACTTGACTGGCGACGTAATCCACGATCTCTTTTTCCGTCATCGTCTTTCCGTGCTCCAAAACAACA
ACGGCGGCGGGAAGTTCACCGGCGTCATCGTCGGGAAGACCTGCGACACCTGCGTCGAAGATGTTGGGGT
GTTGGAGCAAGATGGATTCCAATTCAGCGGGAGCCACCTGATAGCCTTTGTACTTAATCAGAGACTTCAG
GCGGTCAACGATGAAGAAGTGTTCGTCTTCGTCCCAGTAAGCTATGTCTCCAGAATGTAGCCATCCATCC
TTGTCAATCAAGGCGTTGGTCGCTTCCGGATTGTTTACATAACCGGACATAATCATAGGACCTCTCACAC
ACAGTTCGCCTCTTTGATTAACGCCCAGCGTTTTCCCGGTATCCAGATCCACAACCTTCGCTTCAAAAAA
TGGAACAACTTTACCGACCGCGCCCGGTTTATCATCCCCCTCGGGGTGTAATCAGAATAGCTGATGTAGT
CTCAGTGAGCCCATATCCTTGCCTGATACCTGGCAGATGGAACCTCTTNGNNACCGCTTCCCGACTTCCT
TANAGAGGGGANCNNNACCAGAAGCNNTTNNNTGTAAATTAGANAANTCGTNNTTNNTCNNTCANNNNNN
NNNNNNNNNNNNNNNNNNNNNN
