[The description below was written by a language model from this plasmid's Addgene catalogue record.]
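Description:
pIS0 - miR-196a-as is a mammalian expression luciferase reporter built on the pIS0 backbone (about 5.3 kb without insert), a firefly luciferase vector designed to accept short test sequences. It is maintained in E. coli as a high-copy plasmid under ampicillin selection. The record provides no feature table, so the promoter driving luciferase, the polyadenylation signal and the bacterial origin are not stated.

The insert is a single 22-nucleotide site with perfect antisense complementarity to the microRNA miR-196a, cloned directionally between SacI and XbaI sites, both of which were preserved. The record does not explicitly say where these sites lie relative to the luciferase coding sequence, although sensor constructs of this kind normally carry the target site in the 3′ untranslated region of the reporter transcript. A fully complementary site makes the luciferase mRNA a substrate for microRNA-guided, siRNA-like cleavage, so in cells that contain miR-196a the transcript is degraded and luciferase activity falls relative to a control lacking the site.

The plasmid therefore acts as a sensor of miR-196a activity and as a perfect-match positive control in reporter assays. The associated study concerned microRNA-directed cleavage of HOXB8 mRNA, so it would be compared there with reporters carrying natural or mutated target sequences. Such experiments typically include a co-transfected normalisation reporter, though the record does not describe one.
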