Addgene plasmid #12539: pIS0 - miR-196a-as
Depositing lab: David Bartel. Depositing organization: Whitehead Institute for Biomedical Research. Publication: MicroRNA-directed cleavage of HOXB8 mRNA. Yekta S, Shih IH, Bartel DP. Science. 2004 Apr 23. 304(5670):594-6. 10.1126/science.1097434 PubMed 15105502.
Backbone
  Vector backbone: pIS0
  Backbone manufacturer: Bartel Lab
  Backbone size w/o insert (bp): 5260
  Vector type: Mammalian Expression, Luciferase
Growth in bacteria
  Bacterial resistance: Ampicillin, 100 μg/mL
  Growth temperature: 37°C
  Growth strain: DH5alpha
  Copy number: High Copy
Gene/Insert
  Gene/Insert name: miR-196a-as
  Insert size (bp): 22
  Cloning method: Restriction Enzyme; 5′ cloning site SacI (not destroyed); 3′ cloning site XbaI (not destroyed)
  Sequencing primers: 5′ n/a; 3′ EBV rev primer
Terms and licenses: Academic/Nonprofit Terms; Industry Terms: Not Available to Industry
Depositor comments: Firefly luciferase reporter with perfect antisense complementarity to miR-196a. Insert sequence: 5'-gagctcCCCAACAACATGAAACTACCTAtctaga - 3'
How to cite: pIS0 - miR-196a-as was a gift from David Bartel (Addgene plasmid # 12539 ; http://n2t.net/addgene:12539 ; RRID:Addgene_12539)
